Addgene plasmid #190204: pMEXneo-TrkC-Δ6
Purpose: To express the human TrkC that has in the extracellular domain only the second IgG like domain. Still binds NT-3.
Depositing lab: Pantelis Tsoulfas. Depositing organization: University of Miami. Publication: High resolution mapping of the binding site of TrkA for nerve growth factor and TrkC for neurotrophin-3 on the second immunoglobulin-like domain of the Trk receptors. Urfer R, Tsoulfas P, O'Connell L, Hongo JA, Zhao W, Presta LG. J Biol Chem. 1998 Mar 6;273(10):5829-40. doi: 10.1074/jbc.273.10.5829. PubMed 9488719.
Backbone
  Vector backbone: pMEXneo
  Backbone manufacturer: Forough R, et al. J Biol Chem. 1993 Feb 5;268(4):2960-8. PMID: 7679105
  Backbone size w/o insert (bp): 6372
  Total vector size (bp): 8073
  Vector type: Mammalian Expression
  Selectable markers: Neomycin (select with G418)
Growth in bacteria
  Bacterial resistance: Ampicillin, 100 μg/mL
  Growth temperature: 37°C
  Growth strain: NEB Stable
  Copy number: High Copy
Gene/Insert
  Gene/Insert name: TrkC (alt name: NTRK3 or gp145(trkC))
  Species: H. sapiens (human)
  Insert size (bp): 1701
  Mutation: The extracellualr domain conatins only the signal peptide, the second IgG like domain and the extracellular juxtamembrane domain
  GenBank ID: AAA75374.1, AAB33111.1, AAB33112.1, NP_001007157.1, NP_001012338.1, NP_001230030.1, NP_002521.2, Q16288.2,
  Entrez Gene: NTRK3 (a.k.a. GP145-TrkC, TRKC, gp145(trkC))
  Promoter: Moloney mouse sarcoma virus right LTR
  Cloning method: Restriction Enzyme; 5′ cloning site SbfI (not destroyed); 3′ cloning site EcoRI (not destroyed)
  Sequencing primers: 5′ M13 Forward; 3′ EBV-rev
Terms and licenses: Academic/Nonprofit Terms; Industry Terms: Not Available to Industry
How to cite: pMEXneo-TrkC-Δ6 was a gift from Pantelis Tsoulfas (Addgene plasmid # 190204 ; http://n2t.net/addgene:190204 ; RRID:Addgene_190204)
