[The description below was written by a language model from this plasmid's Addgene catalogue record and pLannotate feature annotations shown in this document.]
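Description:
pMEXneo-TrkC-Δ6 is an 8,073 bp mammalian expression plasmid built on the pMEXneo backbone and carrying a 1.7 kb truncated form of the human neurotrophin-3 receptor TrkC (NTRK3). In bacteria it is maintained through a high-copy ColE1/pUC-type origin and selected with ampicillin via the β-lactamase gene. The backbone also retains assorted pBR322/pUC remnants (rop, bom, lacZα, lacI and lac promoter/operator fragments) that have no role in expression. For stable selection in mammalian cells, an SV40 enhancer/early promoter drives a Tn5-derived neomycin phosphotransferase gene, followed by the SV40 small t intron and SV40 polyadenylation signal. This cassette confers G418 resistance and is oriented opposite to the insert. Partial ble and Tn5 transposase sequences flanking neo are carry-over from the transposon source.

The receptor cDNA was cloned between SbfI and EcoRI sites, downstream of a retroviral long terminal repeat. The record lists this as the Moloney mouse sarcoma virus right LTR, while the automated annotation labels it a Moloney murine leukemia virus LTR fragment. In the Δ6 deletion, the extracellular region is reduced to the signal peptide, the second immunoglobulin-like domain and the extracellular juxtamembrane segment. The feature table reflects this as two adjoining NTRK3 fragments: a short N-terminal piece, which the annotation tool matched to the mouse orthologue although the record gives the insert as human, and a long segment running to the end of the insert. No epitope tag or reporter is annotated. According to the record, the truncated receptor still binds NT-3, and the construct comes from work mapping the neurotrophin binding sites of Trk receptors to the second Ig-like domain. It is suited to transient or G418-selected stable expression for ligand-binding and receptor structure-function studies.
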