Features (pLannotate 1.2.2; 25 found; start..end, strand, type, name):
     25..159     -  polyA_signal   SV40 poly(A) signal: SV40 polyadenylation signal
    182..265     -  CDS            large T antigen (fragment): large T antigen from SV40 (simian virus 40)
    584..604     -  CDS            SV40 NLS: nuclear localization signal of SV40 (simian virus 40) large T antigen
    734..799     -  intron         small t intron: SV40 (simian virus 40) small t antigen intron
    801..875     -  CDS            small t antigen (fragment): SV40 (simian virus 40) small t antigen
    878..1198    -  CDS            ble (fragment): BLE_KLEPN - Experimental evidence at protein level: Swiss-Prot protein existence level 1. Binding protein with a strong affinity to the bleomycin family of antibiotics. Binds to CL990; an antimitotic-antibiotic compound. From Klebsiella pneumoniae.
   1222..2013    -  CDS            neo: KKA2_KLEPN - Also known as kan, nptII. Experimental evidence at protein level: Swiss-Prot protein existence level 1. Resistance to kanamycin, neomycin, paromomycin, ribostamycin, butirosin and gentamicin B. From Klebsiella pneumoniae.
   2045..2368    -  CDS            tnpA (fragment): TN5P_ECOLX - Also known as tnp. Experimental evidence at protein level: Swiss-Prot protein existence level 1. Mediates transposition of transposon Tn5 by a 'cut and paste' mechanism. First, the monomeric transposase binds the 19 bp inverted DNA repeats flanking the transposon. Then, dimerization of the DNA- bound transposase creates a synaptic DNA complex. After nicking of the first DNA strand, excision of the transposon proceeds through a series of intermediates. The transposase then mediates the insertion of the transposon at a new site by strand transfer. The activity of the wild- type tran
   2370..2699    -  promoter       SV40 promoter: SV40 enhancer and early promoter
   2706..2748    +  CDS            rop (fragment): Rop protein, which maintains plasmids at low copy number; rop
   2850..2940    +  misc_feature   bom (fragment): basis of mobility region from pBR322
   2990..3006    -  protein_bind   lac operator: The lac repressor binds to the lac operator to inhibit transcription in E. coli. This inhibition can be relieved by adding lactose or isopropyl-β-D-thiogalactopyranoside (IPTG). lac repressor encoded by lacI
   3014..3044    -  promoter       lac promoter: promoter for the E. coli lac operon
   3059..3080    -  protein_bind   CAP binding site: CAP binding activates transcription in the presence of cAMP. E. coli catabolite activator protein
   3093..3185    -  CDS            lacI (fragment): lac repressor; lacI; The lac repressor binds to the lac operator to inhibit transcription in E. coli. This inhibition can be relieved by adding lactose or isopropyl-β-D-thiogalactopyranoside (IPTG).
   3368..3956    -  rep_origin     ori: high-copy-number ColE1/pMB1/pBR322/pUC origin of replication
   4127..4987    -  CDS            AmpR: β-lactamase; bla; confers resistance to ampicillin, carbenicillin, and related antibiotics
   4988..5092    -  promoter       AmpR promoter: bla
   5187..5222    +  CDS            rop (fragment): Rop protein, which maintains plasmids at low copy number; rop
   5324..5423    +  misc_feature   bom (fragment): basis of mobility region from pBR322
   5429..5583    -  CDS            lacZα (fragment): LacZα fragment of β-galactosidase; lacZ fragment
   5853..6328    +  LTR            LTR (fragment): long terminal repeat from Moloney murine leukemia virus
   6329..6363    -  misc_feature   MCS (fragment): pUC18/19 multiple cloning site
   6373..6465    +  CDS            Ntrk3 (fragment): NTRK3_MOUSE - Also known as TrkC. Experimental evidence at protein level: Swiss-Prot protein existence level 1. Receptor tyrosine kinase involved in nervous system and probably heart development. Upon binding of its ligand NTF3/neurotrophin-3, NTRK3 autophosphorylates and activates different signaling pathways, including the phosphatidylinositol 3-kinase/AKT and the MAPK pathways, that control cell survival and differentiation. From Mus musculus (Mouse).
   6463..8070    +  CDS            NTRK3 (fragment): NTRK3_HUMAN - Also known as TRKC. Experimental evidence at protein level: Swiss-Prot protein existence level 1. Receptor tyrosine kinase involved in nervous system and probably heart development. Upon binding of its ligand NTF3/neurotrophin-3, NTRK3 autophosphorylates and activates different signaling pathways, including the phosphatidylinositol 3-kinase/AKT and the MAPK pathways, that control cell survival and differentiation. From Homo sapiens (Human).
>Addgene plasmid #190204 | pMEXneo-TrkC-Δ6 | addgene full sequence | sequence record 373714 | Addgene NGS Result
TGGTGGCTGGTGGTCATGAATTCCGATCCAGACATGATAAGATACATTGATGAGTTTGGACAAACCACAA
CTAGAATGCAGTGAAAAAAATGCTTTATTTGTGAAATTTGTGATGCTATTGCTTTATTTGTAACCATTAT
AAGCTGCAATAAACAAGTTAACAACAACAATTGCATTCATTTTATGTTTCAGGTTCAGGGGGAGGTGTGG
GAGGTTTTTTAAAGCAAGTAAAACCTCTACAAATGTGGTATGGCTGATTATGATCTCTAGTCAAGGCACT
ATACATCAAATATTCCTTATTAACCCCTTTACAAATTAAAAAGCTAAAGGTACACAATTTTTGAGCATAG
TTATTAATAGCAGACACTCTATGCCTGTGTGGAGTAAGAAAAAACAGTATGTTATGATTATAACTGTTAT
GCCTACTTATAAAGGTTACAGAATATTTTTCCATAATTTTCTTGTATAGCAGTGCAGCTTTTTCCTTTGT
GGTGTAAATAGCAAAGCAAGCAAGAGTTCTATTACTAAACACAGCATGACTCAAAAAACTTAGCAATTCT
GAAGGAAAGTCCTTGGGGTCTTCTACCTTTCTCTTCTTTTTTGGAGGAGTAGAATGTTGAGAGTCAGCAG
TAGCCTCATCATCACTAGATGGCATTTCTTCTGAGCAAAACAGGTTTTCCTCATTAAAGGCATTCCACCA
CTGCTCCCATTCATCAGTTCCATAGGTTGGAATCTAAAATACACAAACAATTAGAATCAGTAGTTTAACA
CATTATACACTTAAAAATTTTATATTTACCTTAGAGCTTTAAATCTCTGTAGGTAGTTTGTCCAATTATG
TCACACCACAGAAGTAAGGTTCCTTCACAAAGATCCGGACCAAAGCGGCCATCGTGCCTCCCCACTCCTG
CAGTTCGGGGGCATGGATGCGCGGATAGCCGCTGCTGGTTTCCTGGATGCCGACGGATTTGCACTGCCGG
TAGAACTCCGCGAGGTCGTCCAGCCTCAGGCAGCAGCTGAACCAACTCGCGAGGGGATCGAGCCCGGGGT
GGGCGAAGAACTCCAGCATGAGATCCCCGCGCTGGAGGATCATCCAGCCGGCGTCCCGGAAAACGATTCC
GAAGCCCAACCTTTCATAGAAGGCGGCGGTGGAATCGAAATCTCGTGATGGCAGGTTGGGCGTCGCTTGG
TCGGTCATTTCGAACCCCAGAGTCCCGCTCAGAAGAACTCGTCAAGAAGGCGATAGAAGGCGATGCGCTG
CGAATCGGGAGCGGCGATACCGTAAAGCACGAGGAAGCGGTCAGCCCATTCGCCGCCAAGCTCTTCAGCA
ATATCACGGGTAGCCAACGCTATGTCCTGATAGCGGTCCGCCACACCCAGCCGGCCACAGTCGATGAATC
CAGAAAAGCGGCCATTTTCCACCATGATATTCGGCAAGCAGGCATCGCCATGGGTCACGACGAGATCCTC
GCCGTCGGGCATGCGCGCCTTGAGCCTGGCGAACAGTTCGGCTGGCGCGAGCCCCTGATGCTCTTCGTCC
AGATCATCCTGATCGACAAGACCGGCTTCCATCCGAGTACGTGCTCGCTCGATGCGATGTTTCGCTTGGT
GGTCGAATGGGCAGGTAGCCGGATCAAGCGTATGCAGCCGCCGCATTGCATCAGCCATGATGGATACTTT
CTCGGCAGGAGCAAGGTGAGATGACAGGAGATCCTGCCCCGGCACTTCGCCCAATAGCAGCCAGTCCCTT
CCCGCTTCAGTGACAACGTCGAGCACAGCTGCGCAAGGAACGCCCGTCGTGGCCAGCCACGATAGCCGCG
CTGCCTCGTCCTGCAGTTCATTCAGGGCACCGGACAGGTCGGTCTTGACAAAAAGAACCGGGCGCCCCTG
CGCTGACAGCCGGAACACGGCGGCATCAGAGCAGCCGATTGTCTGTTGTGCCCAGTCATAGCCGAATAGC
CTCTCCACCCAAGCGGCCGGAGAACCTGCGTGCAATCCATCTTGTTCAATCATGCGAAACGATCCTCATC
CTGTCTCTTGATCAGATCTTGATCCCCTGCGCCATCAGATCCTTGGCGGCAAGAAAGCCATCCAGTTTAC
TTTGCAGGGCTTCCCAACCTTACCAGAGGGCGCCCCAGCTGGCAATTCCGGTTCGCTTGCTGTCCATAAA
ACCGCCCAGTCTAGCTATCGCCATGTAAGCCCACTGCAAGCTACCTGCTTTCTCTTTGCGCTTGCGTTTT
CCCTTGTCCAGATAGCCCAGTAGCTGACATTCATCCGGGGTCAGCACCGTTTCTGCGGACTGGCTTTCTA
CGTGTTCCGCTTCCTTTAGCAGCCCTTGCGCCCTGAGTGCTTGCGGCAGCGTGAAGCTTTTTGCAAAAGC
CTAGGCCTCCAAAAAAGCCTCCTCACTACTTCTGGAATAGCTCAGAGGCCGAGGCGGCCTCGGCCTCTGC
ATAAATAAAAAAAATTAGTCAGCCATGGGGCGGAGAATGGGCGGAACTGGGCGGAGTTAGGGGCGGGATG
GGCGGAGTTAGGGGCGGGACTATGGTTGCTGACTAATTGAGATGCATGCTTTGCATACTTCTGCCTGCTG
GGGAGCCTGGGGACTTTCCACACCTGGTTGCTGACTAATTGAGATGCATGCTTTGCATACTTCTGCCTGC
TGGGGAGCCTGGGGACTTTCCACACCCTAACTGACACACATTCCACAGCTGCCTCGCGCGTTTCGGTGAT
GACGGTGAAAACCTCTGACACATGCAGCTCCCGGAGACGGTCACAGCTTGTCTGTAAGCGGATGCCGGGA
GCAGACAAGCCCGTCAGGGCGCGTCAGCGGGTGTTGGCGGGTGTCGGGGCGCAGCCATGACCCAGTCACG
TAGCGATAGCGGAGTGTATACTGGCTTAACTATGCGGCATCAGAGCAGATTGTACTGAGAGTGCACCATA
CGGATCGGAATTAATTCGTAATCATGTCATAGCTGTTTCCTGTGTGAAATTGTTATCCGCTCACAATTCC
ACACAACATACGAGCCGGAAGCATAAAGTGTAAAGCCTGGGGTGCCTAATGAGTGAGCTAACTCACATTA
ATTGCGTTGCGCTCACTGCCCGCTTTCCAGTCGGGAAACCTGTCGTGCCAGCTGCATTAATGAATCGGCC
AACGCGCGGGGAGAGGCGGTTTGCGTATTGGGCGCTCTTCCGCTTCCTCGCTCACTGACTCGCTGCGCTC
GGTCGTTCGGCTGCGGCGAGCGGTATCAGCTCACTCAAAGGCGGTAATACGGTTATCCACAGAATCAGGG
GATAACGCAGGAAAGAACATGTGAGCAAAAGGCCAGCAAAAGGCCAGGAACCGTAAAAAGGCCGCGTTGC
TGGCGTTTTTCCATAGGCTCCGCCCCCCTGACGAGCATCACAAAAATCGACGCTCAAGTCAGAGGTGGCG
AAACCCGACAGGACTATAAAGATACCAGGCGTTTCCCCCTGGAAGCTCCCTCGTGCGCTCTCCTGTTCCG
ACCCTGCCGCTTACCGGATACCTGTCCGCCTTTCTCCCTTCGGGAAGCGTGGCGCTTTCTCATAGCTCAC
GCTGTAGGTATCTCAGTTCGGTGTAGGTCGTTCGCTCCAAGCTGGGCTGTGTGCACGAACCCCCCGTTCA
GCCCGACCGCTGCGCCTTATCCGGTAACTATCGTCTTGAGTCCAACCCGGTAAGACACGACTTATCGCCA
CTGGCAGCAGCCACTGGTAACAGGATTAGCAGAGCGAGGTATGTAGGCGGTGCTACAGAGTTCTTGAAGT
GGTGGCCTAACTACGGCTACACTAGAAGAACAGTATTTGGTATCTGCGCTCTGCTGAAGCCAGTTACCTT
CGGAAAAAGAGTTGGTAGCTCTTGATCCGGCAAACAAACCACCGCTGGTAGCGGTGGTTTTTTTGTTTGC
AAGCAGCAGATTACGCGCAGAAAAAAAGGATCTCAAGAAGATCCTTTGATCTTTTCTACGGGGTCTGACG
CTCAGTGGAACGAAAACTCACGTTAAGGGATTTTGGTCATGAGATTATCAAAAAGGATCTTCACCTAGAT
CCTTTTAAATTAAAAATGAAGTTTTAAATCAATCTAAAGTATATATGAGTAAACTTGGTCTGACAGTTAC
CAATGCTTAATCAGTGAGGCACCTATCTCAGCGATCTGTCTATTTCGTTCATCCATAGTTGCCTGACTCC
CCGTCGTGTAGATAACTACGATACGGGAGGGCTTACCATCTGGCCCCAGTGCTGCAATGATACCGCGAGA
CCCACGCTCACCGGCTCCAGATTTATCAGCAATAAACCAGCCAGCCGGAAGGGCCGAGCGCAGAAGTGGT
CCTGCAACTTTATCCGCCTCCATCCAGTCTATTAATTGTTGCCGGGAAGCTAGAGTAAGTAGTTCGCCAG
TTAATAGTTTGCGCAACGTTGTTGCCATTGCTACAGGCATCGTGGTGTCACGCTCGTCGTTTGGTATGGC
TTCATTCAGCTCCGGTTCCCAACGATCAAGGCGAGTTACATGATCCCCCATGTTGTGCAAAAAAGCGGTT
AGCTCCTTCGGTCCTCCGATCGTTGTCAGAAGTAAGTTGGCCGCAGTGTTATCACTCATGGTTATGGCAG
CACTGCATAATTCTCTTACTGTCATGCCATCCGTAAGATGCTTTTCTGTGACTGGTGAGTACTCAACCAA
GTCATTCTGAGAATAGTGTATGCGGCGACCGAGTTGCTCTTGCCCGGCGTCAATACGGGATAATACCGCG
CCACATAGCAGAACTTTAAAAGTGCTCATCATTGGAAAACGTTCTTCGGGGCGAAAACTCTCAAGGATCT
TACCGCTGTTGAGATCCAGTTCGATGTAACCCACTCGTGCACCCAACTGATCTTCAGCATCTTTTACTTT
CACCAGCGTTTCTGGGTGAGCAAAAACAGGAAGGCAAAATGCCGCAAAAAAGGGAATAAGGGCGACACGG
AAATGTTGAATACTCATACTCTTCCTTTTTCAATATTATTGAAGCATTTATCAGGGTTATTGTCTCATGA
GCGGATACATATTTGAATGTATTTAGAAAAATAAACAAATAGGGGTTCCGCGCACATTTCCCCGAAAAGT
GCCACCTGACGTCTAAGAAACCATTATTATCATGACATTAACCTATAAAAATAGGCGTATCACGAGGCCC
TTTCGTCTCGCGCGTTTCGGTGATGACGGTGAAAACCTCTGACACATGCAGCTCCCGGAGACGGTCACAG
CTTGTCTGTAAGCGGATGCCGGGAGCAGACAAGCCCGTCAGGGCGCGTCAGCGGGTGTTGGCGGGTGTCG
GGGCTGGCTTAACTATGCGGCATCAGAGCAGATTGTACTGAGAGTGCACCATATGCGGTGTGAAATACCG
CACAGATGCGTAAGGAGAAAATACCGCATCAGGCGCCATTCGCCATTCAGGCTGCGCAACTGTTGGGAAG
GGCGATCGGTGCGGGCCTCTTCGCTATTACGCCAGCTGGCGAAAGGGGGATGTGCTGCAAGGCGATTAAG
TTGGGTAACGCCAGGGTTTTCCCAGTCACGACGTTGTAAAACGACGGCCAGTGCCAAGCTAATTCTCTGT
ACTCTATATTTAAGTTTCCTATAAATCTATAGCTTTTCTAAAAATAAAATCTATTTAAAAATTACTTGAA
TGAAAGGTAAACACGCCTCTTTCACACAGTCTGATGCAAAGTCTCATCAAGAATTGGGCAGTCCTGGGAA
GTTGGAACCCTGTAAATACGGACTCCACCGTGCAGACAATGCCATGTAGAGAAGCGTGTTCCCAAGATCC
CAGCTTCCCCACTCTGGGTCCTTCCCCTCATAGATATAAACGTGAAAGACCCCAGCCGTAGGTTTGGCAA
GCTAGCTTAAGTAACGCCATTTTGCAAGGCATGGAAAAATACATAACTGAGAATAGAGAAGTTCAGATCA
AGGTCAGGAACAGAGAGACAGCTGAATATGGGCCAAACAGGATATCTGTGGTAAGCAGTTCCTGCCCCGG
CTCAGGGCCAAGAACAGATGGAACAGCTGAATTGGGGCAAACAGGATATCTGCGGTAAGCAGTTCCTGCC
CCGGCTCAGGGCCAAGAACAGATGGTCCCCAGATGCGGTCCAGCCCTCAGCAGTTTCTAGAGAACCATCA
GATGTTTCCAGGGTGCCCCAAGGACCTGAAAATGACCCTGTGCCTTATTTGAACTAACCAATCAGTTCGC
TTCTCGCTTCTGTTCGCGCGCTTCCGCTCCCCGAGCTCAATAAAAGAGCCCACAACCCCTCACTCGGCGC
GCCAGTCTTCCGATAGACTGCGTCGCCCAGCTTGCATGCCTGCAGGTCGACTCTAGAGGATCCGCGTCGG
AGATGGATGTCTCTCTTTGCCCAGCCAAGTGTAGTTTCTGGCGGATTTTCTTGCTGGGAAGCGTCTGGCT
GGACTATGTGGGCTCCGTGCTGGCTGTAGCGCTCACTGTCTACTATCCCCCACGTGTGGTGAGCCTGGAG
GAGCCTGAGCTGCGCCTGGAGCACTGCATCGAGTTTGTGGTGCGTGGCAACCCCCCACCAACGCTGCACT
GGCTGCACAATGGGCAGCCTCTGCGGGAGTCCAAGATCATCCATGTGGAATACTACCAAGAGGGAGAGAT
TTCCGAGGGCTGCCTGCTCTTCAACAAGCCCACCCACTACAACAATGGCAACTATACCCTCATTGCCAAA
AACCCACTGGGCACAGCCAACCAGACCATCAATGGCCACTTCCTCAAGGAGCCCTTCCCAGTTGACGAAG
TGAGTCCCACACCTCCTATCACGGTGACCCACAAACCAGAAGAAGACACTTTTGGGGTATCCATAGCAGT
TGGACTTGCTGCTTTTGCCTGTGTCCTGTTGGTGGTTCTCTTCGTCATGATCAACAAATATGGTCGACGG
TCCAAATTTGGAATGAAGGGTCCCGTGGCTGTCATCAGTGGTGAGGAGGACTCAGCCAGCCCACTGCACC
ACATCAACCACGGCATCACCACGCCCTCGTCACTGGATGCCGGGCCCGACACTGTGGTCATTGGCATGAC
TCGCATCCCTGTCATTGAGAACCCCCAGTACTTCCGTCAGGGACACAACTGCCACAAGCCGGACACGTAT
GTGCAGCACATTAAGAGGAGAGACATCGTGCTGAAGCGAGAACTGGGTGAGGGAGCCTTTGGAAAGGTCT
TCCTGGCCGAGTGCTACAACCTCAGCCCGACCAAGGACAAGATGCTTGTGGCTGTGAAGGCCCTGAAGGA
TCCCACCCTGGCTGCCCGGAAGGATTTCCAGAGGGAGGCCGAGCTGCTCACCAACCTGCAGCATGAGCAC
ATTGTCAAGTTCTATGGAGTGTGCGGCGATGGGGACCCCCTCATCATGGTCTTTGAATACATGAAGCATG
GAGACCTGAATAAGTTCCTCAGGGCCCATGGGCCAGATGCAATGATCCTTGTGGATGGACAGCCACGCCA
GGCCAAGGGTGAGCTGGGGCTCTCCCAAATGCTCCACATTGCCAGTCAGATCGCCTCGGGTATGGTGTAC
CTGGCCTCCCAGCACTTTGTGCACCGAGACCTGGCCACCAGGAACTGCCTGGTTGGAGCGAATCTGCTAG
TGAAGATTGGGGACTTCGGCATGTCCAGAGATGTCTACAGCACGGATTATTACAGGCTCTTTAATCCATC
TGGAAATGATTTTTGTATATGGTGTGAGGTGGGAGGACACACCATGCTCCCCATTCGCTGGATGCCTCCT
GAAAGCATCATGTACCGGAAGTTCACTACAGAGAGTGATGTATGGAGCTTCGGGGTGATCCTCTGGGAGA
TCTTCACCTATGGAAAGCAGCCATGGTTCCAACTCTCAAACACGGAGGTCATTGAGTGCATTACCCAAGG
TCGTGTTTTGGAGCGGCCCCGAGTCTGCCCCAAAGAGGTGTACGATGTCATGCTGGGGTGCTGGCAGAGG
GAACCACAGCAGCGGTTGAACATCAAGGAGATCTACAAAATCCTCCATGCTTTGGGGAAGGCCACCCCAA
TCTACCTGGACATTCTTGGCTAG
